Addgene plasmid #55027: mCherry-Desmocollin1-C-18
Purpose: Localization: Cadherin, Excitation: 587, Emission: 610
Depositing lab: Michael Davidson. Depositing organization: Florida State University, Tallahassee.
Backbone
  Vector backbone: mCherry-C1
  Backbone size w/o insert (bp): 4750
  Vector type: Mammalian Expression
  Selectable markers: Neomycin (select with G418)
Growth in bacteria
  Bacterial resistance: Kanamycin, 50 μg/mL
  Growth temperature: 37°C
  Growth strain: DH5alpha
  Copy number: High Copy
Gene/Insert
  Gene/Insert name: Desmocollin1 (alt name: NM_024421.2)
  Species: H. sapiens (human)
  Entrez Gene: DSC1 (a.k.a. CDHF1, DG2/DG3)
  Promoter: CMV
  Tag / fusion protein: mCherry (N terminal on backbone)
  Cloning method: Unknown
  Sequencing primers: 5′ CMV-F; 3′ SV40pA-R
Terms and licenses: Academic/Nonprofit Terms; Industry Terms: Not Available to Industry
Depositor comments: . Excitation = 587; Emission = 610
How to cite: mCherry-Desmocollin1-C-18 was a gift from Michael Davidson (Addgene plasmid # 55027 ; http://n2t.net/addgene:55027 ; RRID:Addgene_55027)
