[The description below was written by a language model from this plasmid's Addgene catalogue record.]
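Description:
mCherry-Desmocollin1-C-18 is a mammalian expression plasmid built on the mCherry-C1 backbone (about 4.75 kb without the insert), designed to produce a red fluorescent fusion of human desmocollin 1 (DSC1) in cultured cells. It is maintained as a high-copy plasmid in E. coli under kanamycin selection. In mammalian cells it carries a neomycin resistance marker, so stable transfectants can be selected with G418. No feature table accompanies the record, so the specific origins of replication and the promoters driving the resistance marker are not documented here, and the cloning method is listed as unknown.

Expression of the payload is driven by the CMV promoter, a strong constitutive promoter in most mammalian cell types. The use of an SV40 polyA reverse sequencing primer suggests that an SV40 polyadenylation signal lies downstream of the insert. mCherry is supplied by the backbone and sits at the N-terminus of the fusion, with the desmocollin 1 coding sequence following it. The "C-18" in the name probably denotes this C-type arrangement and an 18-residue linker between the two parts, though the record does not say so explicitly. Desmocollin 1 is a desmosomal member of the cadherin family, and the stated purpose is to serve as a cadherin localization marker. The fusion is intended for live- or fixed-cell fluorescence imaging of the tagged protein's distribution, using mCherry's excitation maximum of 587 nm and emission maximum of 610 nm.
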