>Addgene plasmid #55027 | mCherry-Desmocollin1-C-18 | depositor partial sequence | sequence record 85411 | insert sequence
GCTAGCGCTACCGGTCGCCACCATGGTGAGCAAGGGCGAGGAGGATAACATGGCCATCATCAAGGAGTTC
ATGCGCTTCAAGGTGCACATGGAGGGCTCCGTGAACGGCCACGAGTTCGAGATCGAGGGCGAGGGCGAGG
GCCGCCCCTACGAGGGCACCCAGACCGCCAAGCTGAAGGTGACCAAGGGTGGCCCCCTGCCCTTCGCCTG
GGACATCCTGTCCCCTCAGTTCATGTACGGCTCCAAGGCCTACGTGAAGCACCCCGCCGACATCCCCGAC
TACTTGAAGCTGTCCTTCCCCGAGGGCTTCAAGTGGGAGCGCGTGATGAACTTCGAGGACGGCGGCGTGG
TGACCGTGACCCAGGACTCCTCCCTGCAGGACGGCGAGTTCATCTACAAGGTGAAGCTGCGCGGCACCAA
CTTCCCCTCCGACGGCCCCGTAATGCAGAAGAAGACCATGGGCTGGGAGGCCTCCTCCGAGCGGATGTAC
CCCGAGGACGGCGCCCTGAAGGGCGAGATCAAGCAGAGGCTGAAGCTGAAGGACGGCGGCCACTACGACG
CTGAGGTCAAGACCACCTACAAGGCCAAGAAGCCCGTGCAGCTGCCCGGCGCCTACAACGTCAACATCAA
GTTGGACATCACCTCCCACAACGAGGACTACACCATCGTGGAACAGTACGAACGCGCCGAGGGCCGCCAC
TCCACCGGCGGCATGGACGAGCTGTACAAGTCCGGACTCAGATCTAGTAGCGGAGGTAGCGCATCCGGCG
GAAGCGGAGGAAGCGCTCTGGCCTCTGCTGCCCCAGGGAGCATCTTCTGTAAGCAGCTCCTTTTCTCTCT
CCTGGTTTTAACATTACTTTGCGATGCTTGTCAGAAAGTTTATCTTCGAGTTCCTTCTCATCTTCAGGCT
GAAACACTTGTAGGCAAAGTGAATCTGGAGGAGTGTCTCAAGTCGGCCAGCCTAATCCGGTCCAGTGACC
CTGCCTTCAGGATTCTAGAAGATGGCTCAATTTACACAACACATGACCTCATTTTGTCTTCTGAAAGGAA
AAGTTTTTCCATTTTCCTTTCAGATGGTCAGAGACGGGAACAACAAGAGATAAAAGTTGTACTGTCAGCA
AGAGAAAACAAGTCTCCTAAGAAGAGACATACCAAAGACACAGCCCTCAAGCGCAGCAAGAGACGATGGG
CTCCTATTCCAGCTTCATTGATGGAGAACTCGTTGGGTCCATTTCCACAACACGTTCAGCAGATCCAATC
TGATGCTGCACAGAATTACACCATCTTTTATTCCATAAGTGGGCCAGGCGTGGACAAAGAACCCTTCAAT
TTGTTTTACATAGAGAAAGACACTGGGGATATCTTTTGTACAAGGAGCATTGACCGTGAGAAATACGAAC
AGTTTGCGTTATATGGCTATGCAACAACTGCAGATGGCTATGCACCAGAATATCCACTCCCTTTGATCAT
CAAAATTGAAGATGATAATGATAACGCCCCATATTTTGAACACAGAGTGACTATCTTTACTGTGCCTGAA
AATTGCCGATCCGGCACTTCAGTGGGAAAAGTGACCGCCACAGACCTTGACGAACCTGACACTCTCCATA
CTCGTCTGAAATATAAAATCTTACAACAAATCCCAGATCATCCAAAGCATTTCTCCATACACCCAGATAC
CGGAGTCATCACCACAACTACACCTTTTCTGGATAGAGAAAAATGTGATACTTACCAGTTAATAATGGAA
GTGCGAGACATGGGTGGTCAGCCTTTCGGTTTATTTAATACAGGAACAATTACTATTTCACTTGAGGATG
AAAATGACAATCCACCATCTTTCACAGAAACTTCTTATGTTACAGAAGTAGAAGAAAACAGAATTGACGT
GGAGATTTTGCGAATGAAGGTACAGGATCAGGATTTGCCAAACACTCCTCACTCAAAGGCTGTATACAAA
ATCTTACAAGGAAATGAAAATGGAAACTTCATAATTAGCACAGATCCAAATACAAATGAAGGAGTGCTGT
GTGTTGTCAAGCCATTGAACTATGAAGTCAATCGCCAAGTTATTTTGCAAGTTGGTGTCATTAACGAGGC
ACAATTCTCTAAAGCAGCGAGCTCACAAACTCCTACAATGTGCACTACAACTGTCACCGTTAAAATTATA
GACAGTGATGAGGGCCCTGAATGCCACCCTCCAGTGAAAGTTATTCAGAGTCAAGATGGCTTCCCAGCTG
GCCAAGAACTCCTTGGATACAAAGCACTGGACCCGGAAATATCCAGTGGTGAAGGCTTAAGGTATCAGAA
GTTAGGGGATGAAGATAACTGGTTTGAAATTAATCAACACACTGGCGACTTGAGAACTCTAAAAGTACTA
GATAGAGAATCCAAATTTGTAAAAAACAACCAATACAATATTTCAGTTGTTGCAGTGGATGCAGTTGGCC
GATCTTGCACTGGAACATTAGTAGTTCATTTGGATGATTACAACGATCACGCACCTCAAATTGACAAAGA
AGTGACCATTTGTCAGAATAATGAGGATTTTGCTGTTCTGAAACCTGTAGATCCAGATGGACCTGAAAAT
GGACCACCTTTTCAATTCTTTCTGGATAATTCTGCCAGTAAAAACTGGAACATAGAAGAAAAGGATGGTA
AAACTGCCATTCTTCGTCAACGGCAAAATCTTGATTATAACTATTATTCTGTGCCTATTCAAATAAAAGA
CAGGCATGGTTTAGTTGCAACACATATGTTAACAGTGAGAGTATGTGACTGTTCAACTCCATCTGAGTGT
AGAATGAAGGATAAAAGTACAAGAGACGTTAGACCAAATGTAATACTTGGAAGATGGGCTATTCTTGCTA
TGGTGTTGGGTTCTGTATTGTTATTATGTATTCTGTTTACATGTTTCTGTGTCACTGCTAAGAGAACAGT
CAAGAAATGTTTTCCAGAAGACATAGCCCAGCAAAATTTAATTGTATCAAATACTGAAGGACCTGGAGAA
GAAGTAACGGAAGCAAATATTAGACTCCCCATGCAGACATCCAACATTTGTGACACAAGCATGTCTGTTG
GTACTGTTGGTGGCCAGGGAATCAAAACACAGCAAAGTTTTGAGATGGTCAAAGGAGGCTACACTTTGGA
TTCCAACAAAGGAGGTGGACATCAGACCTTGGAGTCCGTCAAGGGAGTGGGGCAGGGAGATACTGGCAGA
TATGCGTACACGGACTGGCAGAGTTTCACCCAACCTCGGCTTGGCGAAAAGGTGTATTTGTGTGGACAAG
ATGAGGAGCATAAACATTGTGAAGACTACGTTTGTTCGTATAACTATGAAGGCAAAGGTTCTCTGGCCGG
CTCAGTAGGTTGCTGCAGCGATCGGCAGGAAGAAGAGGGACTGGAGTTTCTAGATCACCTGGAACCCAAA
TTTAGGACATTAGCAAAGACATGCATCAAGAAATAAGGATCCACCGGATCTAGATAACTGATCATAATCA
GCCATACCA
