>Addgene plasmid #55027 | mCherry-Desmocollin1-C-18 | addgene partial sequence | sequence record 118168 | mCherry-F 5'-ccccgtaatgcagaagaaga-3'
GAGCGGATGTACCCCGAGGACGGCGCCCTGAAGGGCGAGATCAAGCAGAGGCTGAAGCTGAAGGACGGCG
GCCACTACGACGCTGAGGTCAAGACCACCTACAAGGCCAAGAAGCCCGTGCAGCTGCCCGGCGCCTACAA
CGTCAACATCAAGTTGGACATCACCTCCCACAACGAGGACTACACCATCGTGGAACAGTACGAACGCGCC
GAGGGCCGCCACTCCACCGGCGGCATGGACGAGCTGTACAAGTCCGGACTCAGATCTAGTAGCGGAGGTA
GCGCATCCGGCGGAAGCGGAGGAAGCGCTCTGGCCTCTGCTGCCCCAGGGAGCATCTTCTGTAAGCAGCT
CCTTTTCTCTCTCCTGGTTTTAACATTACTTTGCGATGCTTGTCAGAAAGTTTATCTTCGAGTTCCTTCT
CATCTTCAGGCTGAAACACTTGTAGGCAAAGTGAATCTGGAGGAGTGTCTCAAGTCGGCCAGCCTAATCC
GGTCCAGTGACCCTGCCTTCAGGATTCTAGAAGATGGCTCAATTTACACAACACATGACCTCATTTTGTC
TTCTGAAAGGAAAAGTTTTTCCATTTTCCTTTCAGATGGTCAGAGACGGGAACAACAAGAGATAAAAGTT
GTACTGTCAGCAAGAGAAAACAAGTCTCCTAAGAAGAGACATACCAAAGACACAGCCCT
